Addgene plasmid #31612: pcDNA3-ATR Kinase dead
Depositing lab: Aziz Sancar. Depositing organization: University of North Carolina at Chapel Hill. Publication: Recruitment of DNA damage checkpoint proteins to damage in transcribed and nontranscribed sequences. Jiang G, Sancar A. Mol Cell Biol. 2006 Jan . 26(1):39-49. 10.1128/MCB.26.1.39-49.2006 PubMed 16354678.
Backbone
  Vector backbone: pcDNA3.1
  Backbone manufacturer: Invitrogen
  Backbone size w/o insert (bp): 5400
  Vector type: Mammalian Expression
  Selectable markers: Neomycin (select with G418)
Growth in bacteria
  Bacterial resistance: Ampicillin, 100 μg/mL
  Growth temperature: 37°C
  Growth strain: DH5alpha
  Copy number: High Copy
Gene/Insert
  Gene/Insert name: ATR (alt name: ATM and Rad3 Related)
  Species: H. sapiens (human)
  Insert size (bp): 8000
  Mutation: K2327R (kinase dead)
  Entrez Gene: ATR (a.k.a. FCTCS, FRP1, MEC1, SCKL, SCKL1)
  Tag / fusion protein: Flag (N terminal on backbone)
  Cloning method: Restriction Enzyme; 5′ cloning site BamHI (not destroyed); 3′ cloning site XhoI (not destroyed)
  Sequencing primers: 5′ CMV-F; 3′ BGH-rev
Resource information
  A portion of this plasmid was derived from a plasmid made by: Robert Abraham
Terms and licenses: Academic/Nonprofit Terms; Industry Terms: Not Available to Industry
Depositor comments: Plasmid contains an R1631H polymorphism. This is not thought to affect plasmid function.
How to cite: pcDNA3-ATR Kinase dead was a gift from Aziz Sancar (Addgene plasmid # 31612 ; http://n2t.net/addgene:31612 ; RRID:Addgene_31612)
