[The description below was written by a language model from this plasmid's Addgene catalogue record and pLannotate feature annotations shown in this document.]
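Description:
pcDNA3-ATR Kinase dead is a mammalian expression plasmid built on the Invitrogen pcDNA3.1 backbone, carrying the full-length human ATR (ATM and Rad3 related) coding sequence with a K2327R substitution that inactivates its kinase activity. The sequenced construct is about 13.3 kb, of which the ATR open reading frame accounts for roughly 8 kb. It is maintained in E. coli through a high-copy ColE1/pUC-type origin and an ampicillin resistance (β-lactamase) gene, and it also carries an f1 origin for single-stranded DNA production. For selection in mammalian cells, an SV40 early promoter drives a neomycin phosphotransferase gene terminated by an SV40 polyadenylation signal, allowing G418 selection of stable transfectants.

Expression of the insert is driven by the human cytomegalovirus immediate early enhancer and promoter and terminated by the bovine growth hormone polyadenylation signal. A T7 promoter sits just upstream of the coding region and could support in vitro transcription. A FLAG epitope tag is fused in frame immediately before the ATR coding sequence, giving an N-terminally tagged protein that can be detected or immunoprecipitated with anti-FLAG reagents. The insert was cloned between BamHI and XhoI sites, both retained. The depositor notes an R1631H polymorphism that is not thought to affect function. Several small annotated fragments (an HIV-1 LTR segment, ble, lac elements, lacI and an RSF origin piece) appear to be partial sequence matches rather than functional parts.

ATR is a serine/threonine kinase that activates checkpoint signalling in response to UV damage, ionizing radiation or stalled replication. This catalytically inactive version is suited to use as a control alongside wild-type ATR, in line with the associated study of checkpoint protein recruitment to DNA damage.
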