Features (pLannotate 1.2.2; 22 found; start..end, strand, type, name):
     29..617     -  rep_origin     ori: high-copy-number ColE1/pMB1/pBR322/pUC origin of replication
    788..1648    -  CDS            AmpR: β-lactamase; bla; confers resistance to ampicillin, carbenicillin, and related antibiotics
   1649..1753    -  promoter       AmpR promoter: bla
   1812..1864    -  misc_feature   bom (fragment): basis of mobility region from pBR322
   2019..2398    +  enhancer       CMV enhancer: human cytomegalovirus immediate early enhancer
   2399..2602    +  promoter       CMV promoter: human cytomegalovirus (CMV) immediate early promoter
   2598..2631    +  LTR            5' LTR (truncated) (fragment): truncated 5' long terminal repeat (LTR) from HIV-1
   2647..2665    +  promoter       T7 promoter: promoter for bacteriophage T7 RNA polymerase
   2728..2748    +  CDS            FLAG (fragment): FLAG® epitope tag, followed by an enterokinase cleavage site
   2749..10677   +  CDS            ATR: ATR_HUMAN - Also known as FRP1. Experimental evidence at protein level: Swiss-Prot protein existence level 1. Serine/threonine protein kinase which activates checkpoint signaling upon genotoxic stresses such as ionizing radiation (IR), ultraviolet light (UV), or DNA replication stalling, thereby acting as a DNA damage sensor. Recognizes the substrate consensus sequence [ST]- Q. Phosphorylates BRCA1, CHEK1, MCM2, RAD17, RPA2, SMC1 and p53/TP53, which collectively inhibit DNA replication and mitosis and promote DNA repair, recombination and apoptosis. Phosphorylates 'Ser-139' of histone variant
  10728..10952   +  polyA_signal   bGH poly(A) signal: bovine growth hormone polyadenylation signal
  10956..10977   +  promoter       SV40 promoter (fragment): SV40 enhancer and early promoter
  10998..11426   +  rep_origin     f1 ori (sequence partly withheld): f1 bacteriophage origin of replication; arrow indicates direction of (+) strand synthesis
  11440..11769   +  promoter       SV40 promoter: SV40 enhancer and early promoter
  11836..12627   +  CDS            neo: KKA2_KLEPN - Also known as kan, nptII. Experimental evidence at protein level: Swiss-Prot protein existence level 1. Resistance to kanamycin, neomycin, paromomycin, ribostamycin, butirosin and gentamicin B. From Klebsiella pneumoniae.
  12651..12809   +  CDS            ble (fragment): BLE_KLEPN - Experimental evidence at protein level: Swiss-Prot protein existence level 1. Binding protein with a strong affinity to the bleomycin family of antibiotics. Binds to CL990; an antimitotic-antibiotic compound. From Klebsiella pneumoniae.
  12804..12925   +  polyA_signal   SV40 poly(A) signal: SV40 polyadenylation signal
  12996..13018   -  protein_bind   lac operator (fragment): The lac repressor binds to the lac operator to inhibit transcription in E. coli. This inhibition can be relieved by adding lactose or isopropyl-β-D-thiogalactopyranoside (IPTG). lac repressor encoded by lacI
  13022..13052   -  promoter       lac promoter: promoter for the E. coli lac operon
  13067..13088   -  protein_bind   CAP binding site: CAP binding activates transcription in the presence of cAMP. E. coli catabolite activator protein
  13101..13193   -  CDS            lacI (fragment): lac repressor; lacI; The lac repressor binds to the lac operator to inhibit transcription in E. coli. This inhibition can be relieved by adding lactose or isopropyl-β-D-thiogalactopyranoside (IPTG).
  13195..13328   -  rep_origin     RSF ori (fragment): Plasmids containing the RSF 1030 origin of replication can be propagated in E. coli cells that contain additional plasmids with compatible origins.
>Addgene plasmid #31612 | pcDNA3-ATR Kinase dead | addgene full sequence | sequence record 198777 | Addgene NGS Result
ACCGTAAAAAGGCCGCGTTGCTGGCGTTTTTCCATAGGCTCCGCCCCCCTGACGAGCATCACAAAAATCG
ACGCTCAAGTCAGAGGTGGCGAAACCCGACAGGACTATAAAGATACCAGGCGTTTCCCCCTGGAAGCTCC
CTCGTGCGCTCTCCTGTTCCGACCCTGCCGCTTACCGGATACCTGTCCGCCTTTCTCCCTTCGGGAAGCG
TGGCGCTTTCTCATAGCTCACGCTGTAGGTATCTCAGTTCGGTGTAGGTCGTTCGCTCCAAGCTGGGCTG
TGTGCACGAACCCCCCGTTCAGCCCGACCGCTGCGCCTTATCCGGTAACTATCGTCTTGAGTCCAACCCG
GTAAGACACGACTTATCGCCACTGGCAGCAGCCACTGGTAACAGGATTAGCAGAGCGAGGTATGTAGGCG
GTGCTACAGAGTTCTTGAAGTGGTGGCCTAACTACGGCTACACTAGAAGAACAGTATTTGGTATCTGCGC
TCTGCTGAAGCCAGTTACCTTCGGAAAAAGAGTTGGTAGCTCTTGATCCGGCAAACAAACCACCGCTGGT
AGCGGTGGTTTTTTTGTTTGCAAGCAGCAGATTACGCGCAGAAAAAAAGGATCTCAAGAAGATCCTTTGA
TCTTTTCTACGGGGTCTGACGCTCAGTGGAACGAAAACTCACGTTAAGGGATTTTGGTCATGAGATTATC
AAAAAGGATCTTCACCTAGATCCTTTTAAATTAAAAATGAAGTTTTAAATCAATCTAAAGTATATATGAG
TAAACTTGGTCTGACAGTTACCAATGCTTAATCAGTGAGGCACCTATCTCAGCGATCTGTCTATTTCGTT
CATCCATAGTTGCCTGACTCCCCGTCGTGTAGATAACTACGATACGGGAGGGCTTACCATCTGGCCCCAG
TGCTGCAATGATACCGCGAGACCCACGCTCACCGGCTCCAGATTTATCAGCAATAAACCAGCCAGCCGGA
AGGGCCGAGCGCAGAAGTGGTCCTGCAACTTTATCCGCCTCCATCCAGTCTATTAATTGTTGCCGGGAAG
CTAGAGTAAGTAGTTCGCCAGTTAATAGTTTGCGCAACGTTGTTGCCATTGCTACAGGCATCGTGGTGTC
ACGCTCGTCGTTTGGTATGGCTTCATTCAGCTCCGGTTCCCAACGATCAAGGCGAGTTACATGATCCCCC
ATGTTGTGCAAAAAAGCGGTTAGCTCCTTCGGTCCTCCGATCGTTGTCAGAAGTAAGTTGGCCGCAGTGT
TATCACTCATGGTTATGGCAGCACTGCATAATTCTCTTACTGTCATGCCATCCGTAAGATGCTTTTCTGT
GACTGGTGAGTACTCAACCAAGTCATTCTGAGAATAGTGTATGCGGCGACCGAGTTGCTCTTGCCCGGCG
TCAATACGGGATAATACCGCGCCACATAGCAGAACTTTAAAAGTGCTCATCATTGGAAAACGTTCTTCGG
GGCGAAAACTCTCAAGGATCTTACCGCTGTTGAGATCCAGTTCGATGTAACCCACTCGTGCACCCAACTG
ATCTTCAGCATCTTTTACTTTCACCAGCGTTTCTGGGTGAGCAAAAACAGGAAGGCAAAATGCCGCAAAA
AAGGGAATAAGGGCGACACGGAAATGTTGAATACTCATACTCTTCCTTTTTCAATATTATTGAAGCATTT
ATCAGGGTTATTGTCTCATGAGCGGATACATATTTGAATGTATTTAGAAAAATAAACAAATAGGGGTTCC
GCGCACATTTCCCCGAAAAGTGCCACCTGACGTCGACGGATCGGGAGATCTCCCGATCCCCTATGGTGCA
CTCTCAGTACAATCTGCTCTGATGCCGCATAGTTAAGCCAGTATCTGCTCCCTGCTTGTGTGTTGGAGGT
CGCTGAGTAGTGCGCGAGCAAAATTTAAGCTACAACAAGGCAAGGCTTGACCGACAATTGCATGAAGAAT
CTGCTTAGGGTTAGGCGTTTTGCGCTGCTTCGCGATGTACGGGCCAGATATACGCGTTGACATTGATTAT
TGACTAGTTATTAATAGTAATCAATTACGGGGTCATTAGTTCATAGCCCATATATGGAGTTCCGCGTTAC
ATAACTTACGGTAAATGGCCCGCCTGGCTGACCGCCCAACGACCCCCGCCCATTGACGTCAATAATGACG
TATGTTCCCATAGTAACGCCAATAGGGACTTTCCATTGACGTCAATGGGTGGAGTATTTACGGTAAACTG
CCCACTTGGCAGTACATCAAGTGTATCATATGCCAAGTACGCCCCCTATTGACGTCAATGACGGTAAATG
GCCCGCCTGGCATTATGCCCAGTACATGACCTTATGGGACTTTCCTACTTGGCAGTACATCTACGTATTA
GTCATCGCTATTACCATGGTGATGCGGTTTTGGCAGTACATCAATGGGCGTGGATAGCGGTTTGACTCAC
GGGGATTTCCAAGTCTCCACCCCATTGACGTCAATGGGAGTTTGTTTTGGCACCAAAATCAACGGGACTT
TCCAAAATGTCGTAACAACTCCGCCCCATTGACGCAAATGGGCGGTAGGCGTGTACGGTGGGAGGTCTAT
ATAAGCAGAGCTCTCTGGCTAACTAGAGAACCCACTGCTTACTGGCTTATCGAAATTAATACGACTCACT
ATAGGGAGACCCAAGCTGGCTAGCGTTTAAACTTAAGCTTGGTACCGAGCTCGGATCCAGGATGGACTAC
AAGGACGACGATGACAAGGGGGAACATGGCCTGGAGCTGGCTTCCATGATCCCCGCCCTGCGGGAGCTGG
GCAGTGCCACACCAGAGGAATATAATACAGTTGTACAGAAGCCAAGACAAATTCTGTGTCAATTCATTGA
CCGGATACTTACAGATGTAAATGTTGTTGCTGTAGAACTTGTAAAGAAAACTGACTCTCAGCCAACCTCC
GTGATGTTGCTTGATTTCATCCAGCATATCATGAAATCCTCCCCACTTATGTTTGTAAATGTGAGTGGAA
GCCATGAGGCCAAAGGCAGTTGTATTGAATTCAGTAATTGGATCATAACGAGACTTCTGCGGATTGCAGC
AACTCCCTCCTGTCATTTGTTACACAAGAAAATCTGTGAAGTCATCTGTTCATTATTATTTCTTTTTAAA
AGCAAGAGTCCTGCTATTTTTGGGGTCCTCACAAAAGAATTATTACAACTTTTTGAAGACTTGGTTTACC
TCCATAGAAGAAATGTGATGGGTCATGCTGTGGAATGGCCAGTGGTCATGAGCCGATTTTTAAGTCAATT
AGATGAACACATGGGATATTTACAATCAGCTCCTTTGCAGTTGATGAGTATGCAAAATTTAGAATTTATT
GAAGTCACTTTATTAATGGTTCTTACTCGTATTATTGCAATTGTGTTTTTTAGAAGGCAAGAACTCTTAC
TTTGGCAGATAGGTTGTGTTCTGCTAGAGTATGGTAGTCCAAAAATTAAATCCCTAGCAATTAGCTTTTT
AACAGAACTTTTTCAGCTTGGAGGACTACCAGCACAACCAGCTAGCACTTTTTTCAGCTCATTTTTGGAA
TTATTAAAACACCTTGTAGAAATGGATACTGACCAATTGAAACTCTATGAAGAGCCATTATCAAAGCTGA
TAAAGACACTATTTCCCTTTGAAGCAGAAGCTTATAGAAATATTGAACCTGTCTATTTAAATATGCTGCT
GGAAAAACTCTGTGTCATGTTTGAAGACGGTGTGCTCATGCGGCTTAAGTCTGATTTGCTAAAAGCAGCT
TTGTGCCATTTACTGCAGTATTTCCTTAAATTTGTGCCAGCTGGGTATGAATCTGCTTTACAAGTCAGGA
AGGTCTATGTGAGAAATATTTGTAAAGCTCTTTTGGATGTGCTTGGAATTGAGGTAGATGCAGAGTACTT
GTTGGGCCCACTTTATGCAGCTTTGAAAATGGAAAGTATGGAAATCATTGAGGAGATTCAATGCCAAACT
CAACAGGAAAACCTCAGCAGTAATAGTGATGGAATATCACCCAAAAGGCGTCGTCTCAGCTCGTCTCTAA
ACCCTTCTAAAAGAGCACCAAAACAGACTGAGGAAATTAAACATGTGGACATGAACCAAAAGAGCATATT
ATGGAGTGCACTGAAACAGAAAGCTGAATCCCTTCAGATTTCCCTTGAATACAGTGGCCTAAAGAATCCT
GTTATTGAGATGTTAGAAGGAATTGCTGTTGTCTTACAACTGACTGCTCTGTGTACTGTTCATTGTTCTC
ATCAAAACATGAACTGCCGTACTTTCAAGGACTGTCAACATAAATCCAAGAAGAAACCTTCTGTAGTGAT
AACTTGGATGTCATTGGATTTTTACACAAAAGTGCTTAAGAGCTGTAGAAGTTTGTTAGAATCTGTTCAG
AAACTGGACCTGGAGGCAACCATTGATAAGGTGGTGAAAATTTATGATGCTTTGATTTATATGCAAGTAA
ACAGTTCATTTGAAGATCATATCCTGGAAGATTTATGTGGTATGCTCTCACTTCCATGGATTTATTCCCA
TTCTGATGATGGCTGTTTAAAGTTGACCACATTTGCCGCTAATCTTCTAACATTAAGCTGTAGGATTTCA
GATAGCTATTCACCACAGGCACAATCACGATGTGTGTTTCTTCTGACTCTGTTTCCAAGAAGAATATTCC
TTGAGTGGAGAACAGCAGTTTACAACTGGGCCCTGCAGAGCTCCCATGAAGTAATCCGGGCTAGTTGTGT
TAGTGGATTTTTTATCTTATTGCAGCAGCAGAATTCTTGTAACAGAGTTCCCAAGATTCTTATAGATAAA
GTCAAAGATGATTCTGACATTGTCAAGAAAGAATTTGCTTCTATACTTGGTCAACTTGTCTGTACTCTTC
ACGGCATGTTTTATCTGACAAGTTCTTTAACAGAACCTTTCTCTGAACACGGACATGTGGACCTCTTCTG
TAGGAACTTGAAAGCCACTTCTCAACATGAATGTTCATCTTCTCAACTAAAAGCTTCTGTCTGCAAGCCA
TTCCTTTTCCTACTGAAAAAAAAAATACCTAGTCCAGTAAAACTTGCTTTCATAGATAATCTACATCATC
TTTGTAAGCATCTTGATTTTAGAGAAGATGAAACAGATGTAAAAGCAGTTCTTGGAACTTTATTAAATTT
AATGGAAGATCCAGACAAAGATGTTAGAGTGGCTTTTAGTGGAAATATCAAGCACATATTGGAATCCTTG
GACTCTGAAGATGGATTTATAAAGGAGCTTTTTGTCTTAAGAATGAAGGAAGCATATACACATGCCCAAA
TATCAAGAAATAATGAGCTGAAGGATACCTTGATTCTTACAACAGGGGATATTGGAAGGGCCGCAAAAGG
AGATTTGGTACCATTTGCACTCTTACACTTATTGCATTGTTTGTTATCCAAGTCAGCATCTGTCTCTGGA
GCAGCATACACAGAAATTAGAGCTCTGGTTGCAGCTAAAAGTGTTAAACTGCAAAGTTTTTTCAGCCAGT
ATAAGAAACCCATCTGTCAGTTTTTGGTAGAATCCCTTCACTCTAGTCAGATGACAGCACTTCCGAATAC
TCCATGCCAGAATGCTGACGTGCGAAAACAAGATGTGGCTCACCAGAGAGAAATGGCTTTAAATACGTTG
TCTGAAATTGCCAACGTTTTCGACTTTCCTGATCTTAATCGTTTTCTTACTAGGACATTACAAGTTCTAC
TACCTGATCTTGCTGCCAAAGCAAGCCCTGCAGCTTCTGCTCTCATTCGAACTTTAGGAAAACAATTAAA
TGTCAATCGTAGAGAGATTTTAATAAACAACTTCAAATATATTTTTTCTCATTTGGTCTGTTCTTGTTCC
AAAGATGAATTAGAACGTGCCCTTCATTATCTGAAGAATGAAACAGAAATTGAACTGGGGAGCCTGTTGA
GACAAGATTTCCAAGGATTGCATAATGAATTATTGCTGCGTATTGGAGAACACTATCAACAGGTTTTTAA
TGGTTTGTCAATACTTGCCTCATTTGCATCCAGTGATGATCCATATCAGGGCCCGAGAGATATCATATCA
CCTGAACTGATGGCTGATTATTTACAACCCAAATTGTTGGGCATTTTGGCTTTTTTTAACATGCAGTTAC
TGAGCTCTAGTGTTGGCATTGAAGATAAGAAAATGGCCTTGAACAGTTTGATGTCTTTGATGAAGTTAAT
GGGACCCAAACATGTCAGTTCTGTGAGGGTGAAGATGATGACCACACTGAGAACTGGCCTTCGATTCAAG
GATGATTTTCCTGAATTGTGTTGCAGAGCTTGGGACTGCTTTGTTCGCTGCCTGGATCATGCTTGTCTGG
GCTCCCTTCTCAGTCATGTAATAGTAGCTTTGTTACCTCTTATACACATCCAGCCTAAAGAAACTGCAGC
TATCTTCCACTACCTCATAATTGAAAACAGGGATGCTGTGCAAGATTTTCTTCATGAAATATATTTTTTA
CCTGATCATCCAGAATTAAAAAAGATAAAAGCCGTTCTCCAGGAATACAGAAAGGAGACCTCTGAGAGCA
CTGATCTTCAGACAACTCTTCAGCTCTCTATGAAGGCCATTCAACATGAAAATGTCGATGTTCGTATTCA
TGCTCTTACAAGCTTGAAGGAAACCTTGTATAAAAATCAGGAAAAACTGATAAAGTATGCAACAGACAGT
GAAACAGTAGAACCTATTATCTCACAGTTGGTGACAGTGCTTTTGAAAGGTTGCCAAGATGCAAACTCTC
AAGCTCGGTTGCTCTGTGGGGAATGTTTAGGGGAATTGGGGGCGATAGATCCAGGTCGATTAGATTTCTC
AACAACTGAAACTCAAGGAAAAGATTTTACATTTGTGACTGGAGTAGAAGATTCAAGCTTTGCCTATGGA
TTATTGATGGAGCTAACAAGAGCTTACCTTGCGTATGCTGATAATAGCCGAGCTCAAGATTCAGCTGCCT
ATGCCATTCAGGAGTTGCTTTCTATTTATGACTGTAGAGAGATGGAGACCAACGGCCCAGGTCACCAATT
GTGGAGGAGATTTCCTGAGCATGTTCGGGAAATACTAGAACCTCATCTAAATACCAGATACAAGAGTTCT
CAGAAGTCAACCGATTGGTCTGGAGTAAAGAAGCCAATTTACTTAAGTAAATTGGGTAGTAACTTTGCAG
AATGGTCAGCATCTTGGGCAGGTTATCTTATTACAAAGGTTCGACATGATCTTGCCAGTAAAATTTTCAC
CTGCTGTAGCATTATGATGAAGCATGATTTCAAAGTGACCATCTATCTTCTTCCACATATTCTGGTGTAT
GTCTTACTGGGTTGTAATCAAGAAGATCAGCAGGAGGTTTATGCAGAAATTATGGCAGTTCTAAAGCATG
ACGATCAGCATACCATAAATACCCAAGACATTGCATCTGATCTGTGTCAACTCAGTACACAGACTGTGTT
CTCCATGCTTGACCATCTCACACAGTGGGCAAGGCACAAATTTCAGGCACTGAAAGCTGAGAAATGTCCA
CACAGCAAATCAAACAGAAATAAGGTAGACTCAATGGTATCTACTGTGGATTATGAAGACTATCAGAGTG
TAACCCATTTTCTAGACCTCATACCCCAGGATACTCTGGCAGTAGCTTCCTTTCGCTCCAAAGCATACAC
ACGAGCTGTAATGCACTTTGAATCATTTATTACAGAAAAGAAGCAAAATATTCAGGAACATCTTGGATTT
TTACAGAAATTGTATGCTGCTATGCATGAACCTGATGGAGTGGCCGGAGTCAGTGCAATTAGAAAGGCAG
AACCATCTCTAAAAGAACAGATCCTTGAACATGAAAGCCTTGGCTTGCTGAGGGATGCCACTGCTTGTTA
TGACAGGGCTATTCAGCTAGAACCAGACCAGATCATTCATTATCATGGTGTAGTAAAGTCCATGTTAGGT
CTTGGTCAGCTGTCTACTGTTATCACTCAGGTGAATGGAGTGCATGCTAACAGGTCCGAGTGGACAGATG
AATTAAACACGTACAGAGTGGAAGCAGCTTGGAAATTGTCACAGTGGGATTTGGTGGAAAACTATTTGGC
AGCAGATGGAAAATCTACAACATGGAGTGTCAGACTGGGACAGCTATTATTATCAGCCAAAAAAAGAGAT
ATCACAGCTTTTTATGACTCACTGAAACTAGTGAGAGCAGAACAAATTGTACCTCTTTCAGCTGCAAGCT
TTGAAAGAGGCTCCTACCAACGAGGATATGAATATATTGTGAGATTGCACATGTTATGTGAGTTGGAGCA
TAGCATCAAACCACTTTTCCAGCATTCTCCAGGTGACAGTTCTCAAGAAGATTCTCTAAACTGGGTAGCT
CGACTAGAAATGACCCAGAATTCCTACAGAGCCAAGGAGCCTATCCTGGCTCTCCGGAGGGCTTTACTAA
GCCTCAACAAAAGACCAGATTACAATGAAATGGTTGGAGAATGCTGGCTGCAGAGTGCCAGGGTAGCTAG
AAAGGCTGGTCACCACCAGACAGCCTACAATGCTCTCCTTAATGCAGGGGAATCACGACTCGCTGAACTG
TACGTGGAAAGGGCAAAGTGGCTCTGGTCCAAGGGTGATGTTCACCAGGCACTAATTGTTCTTCAAAAAG
GTGTTGAATTATGTTTTCCTGAAAATGAAACCCCACCTGAGGGTAAGAACATGTTAATCCATGGTCGAGC
TATGCTACTAGTGGGCCGATTTATGGAAGAAACAGCTAACTTTGAAAGCAATGCAATTATGAAAAAATAT
AAGGATGTGACCGCGTGCCTGCCAGAATGGGAGGATGGGCATTTTTACCTTGCCAAGTACTATGACAAAT
TGATGCCCATGGTCACAGACAACAAAATGGAAAAGCAAGGTGATCTCATCCGGTATATAGTTCTTCATTT
TGGCAGATCTCTACAATATGGAAATCAGTTCATATATCAGTCAATGCCACGAATGTTAACTCTATGGCTT
GATTATGGTACAAAGGCATATGAATGGGAAAAAGCTGGCCGCTCCGATCGTGTACAAATGAGGAATGATT
TGGGTAAAATAAACAAGGTTATCACAGAGCATACAAACTATTTAGCTCCATATCAATTTTTGACTGCTTT
TTCACAATTGATCTCTCGAATTTGTCATTCTCACGATGAAGTTTTTGTTGTCTTGATGGAAATAATAGCC
AAAGTATTTCTAGCCTATCCTCAACAAGCAATGTGGATGATGACAGCTGTGTCAAAGTCATCTTATCCCA
TGCGTGTGAACAGATGCAAGGAAATCCTCAATAAAGCTATTCATATGAAAAAATCCTTAGAGAAGTTTGT
TGGAGATGCAACTCGCCTAACAGATAAGCTTCTAGAATTGTGCAATAAACCGGTTGATGGAAGTAGTTCC
ACATTAAGCATGAGCACTCATTTTAAAATGCTTAAAAAGCTGGTAGAAGAAGCAACATTTAGTGAAATCC
TCATTCCTCTACAATCAGTCATGATACCTACACTTCCATCAATTCTGGGTACCCATGCTAACCATGCTAG
CCATGAACCATTTCCTGGACATTGGGCCTATATTGCAGGGTTTGATGATATGGTGGAAATTCTTGCTTCT
CTTCAGAAACCAAAGAAGATTTCTTTAAAAGGCTCAGATGGAAAGTTCTACATCATGATGTGTAGGCCAA
AAGATGACCTGAGAAAGGATTGTAGACTAATGGAATTCAATTCCTTGATTAATAAGTGCTTAAGAAAAGA
TGCAGAGTCTCGTAGAAGAGAACTTCATATTCGAACATATGCAGTTATTCCACTAAATGATGAATGTGGG
ATTATTGAATGGGTGAACAACACTGCTGGTTTGAGACCTATTCTGACCAAACTATATAAAGAAAAGGGAG
TGTATATGACAGGAAAAGAACTTCGCCAGTGTATGCTACCAAAGTCAGCAGCTTTATCTGAAAAACTCAA
AGTATTCCGAGAATTTCTCCTGCCCAGGCATCCTCCTATTTTTCATGAGTGGTTTCTGAGAACATTCCCT
GATCCTACATCATGGTACAGTAGTAGATCAGCTTACTGCCGTTCCACTGCAGTAATGTCAATGGTTGGTT
ATATTCTGGGGCTTGGAGACCGTCATGGTGAAAATATTCTCTTTGATTCTTTGACTGGTGAATGCGTACA
TGTAGATTTCAATTGTCTTTTCAATAAGGGAGAAACCTTTGAAGTTCCAGAAATTGTGCCATTTCGCCTG
ACTCATAATATGGTTAATGGAATGGGTCCTATGGGAACAGAGGGTCTTTTTCGAAGAGCATGTGAAGTTA
CAATGAGGCTGATGCGTGATCAGCGAGAGCCTTTAATGAGTGTCTTAAAGACTTTTCTACATGATCCTCT
TGTGGAATGGAGTAAACCAGTGAAAGGGCATTCCAAAGCGCCACTGAATGAAACTGGAGAAGTTGTCAAT
GAAAAGGCCAAGACCCATGTTCTTGACATTGAGCAGCGACTACAAGGTGTAATCAAGACTCGAAATAGAG
TGACAGGACTGCCGTTATCTATTGAAGGACATGTGCATTACCTTATACAGGAAGCTACTGATGAAAACTT
ACTATGCCAGATGTATCTTGGTTGGACTCCATATATGTGACTCGAGTCTAGCTAGAGGGCCCGTTTAAAC
CCGCTGATCAGCCTCGACTGTGCCTTCTAGTTGCCAGCCATCTGTTGTTTGCCCCTCCCCCGTGCCTTCC
TTGACCCTGGAAGGTGCCACTCCCACTGTCCTTTCCTAATAAAATGAGGAAATTGCATCGCATTGTCTGA
GTAGGTGTCATTCTATTCTGGGGGGTGGGGTGGGGCAGGACAGCAAGGGGGAGGATTGGGAAGACAATAG
CAGGCATGCTGGGGATGCGGTGGGCTCTATGGCTTCTGAGGCGGAAAGAACCAGCTGGGGCTCTAGGGGG
TATCCCC
[124 nt withheld, positions 10998-11121]
C
[91 nt withheld, positions 11123-11213]
A
[49 nt withheld, positions 11215-11263]
CCTTTGACGTTGGAGTCCACGTTCTTT
[37 nt withheld, positions 11291-11327]
ACCCTATCTCGGTCTATTCTTTTGATTTATAAGGGATTTTGCCGATTTCGGCCTATTGGTTAAAAAATGA
GCTGATTTAACAAAAATTTAACGCGAATTAATTCTGTGGAATGTGTGTCAGTTAGGGTGTGGAAAGTCCC
CAGGCTCCCCAGCAGGCAGAAGTATGCAAAGCATGCATCTCAATTAGTCAGCAACCAGGTGTGGAAAGTC
CCCAGGCTCCCCAGCAGGCAGAAGTATGCAAAGCATGCATCTCAATTAGTCAGCAACCATAGTCCCGCCC
CTAACTCCGCCCATCCCGCCCCTAACTCCGCCCAGTTCCGCCCATTCTCCGCCCCATGGCTGACTAATTT
TTTTTATTTATGCAGAGGCCGAGGCCGCCTCTGCCTCTGAGCTATTCCAGAAGTAGTGAGGAGGCTTTTT
TGGAGGCCTAGGCTTTTGCAAAAAGCTCCCGGGAGCTTGTATATCCATTTTCGGATCTGATCAAGAGACA
GGATGAGGATCGTTTCGCATGATTGAACAAGATGGATTGCACGCAGGTTCTCCGGCCGCTTGGGTGGAGA
GGCTATTCGGCTATGACTGGGCACAACAGACAATCGGCTGCTCTGATGCCGCCGTGTTCCGGCTGTCAGC
GCAGGGGCGCCCGGTTCTTTTTGTCAAGACCGACCTGTCCGGTGCCCTGAATGAACTGCAGGACGAGGCA
GCGCGGCTATCGTGGCTGGCCACGACGGGCGTTCCTTGCGCAGCTGTGCTCGACGTTGTCACTGAAGCGG
GAAGGGACTGGCTGCTATTGGGCGAAGTGCCGGGGCAGGATCTCCTGTCATCTCACCTTGCTCCTGCCGA
GAAAGTATCCATCATGGCTGATGCAATGCGGCGGCTGCATACGCTTGATCCGGCTACCTGCCCATTCGAC
CACCAAGCGAAACATCGCATCGAGCGAGCACGTACTCGGATGGAAGCCGGTCTTGTCGATCAGGATGATC
TGGACGAAGAGCATCAGGGGCTCGCGCCAGCCGAACTGTTCGCCAGGCTCAAGGCGCGCATGCCCGACGG
CGAGGATCTCGTCGTGACCCATGGCGATGCCTGCTTGCCGAATATCATGGTGGAAAATGGCCGCTTTTCT
GGATTCATCGACTGTGGCCGGCTGGGTGTGGCGGACCGCTATCAGGACATAGCGTTGGCTACCCGTGATA
TTGCTGAAGAGCTTGGCGGCGAATGGGCTGACCGCTTCCTCGTGCTTTACGGTATCGCCGCTCCCGATTC
GCAGCGCATCGCCTTCTATCGCCTTCTTGACGAGTTCTTCTGAGCGGGACTCTGGGGTTCGAAATGACCG
ACCAAGCGACGCCCAACCTGCCATCACGAGATTTCGATTCCACCGCCGCCTTCTATGAAAGGTTGGGCTT
CGGAATCGTTTTCCGGGACGCCGGCTGGATGATCCTCCAGCGCGGGGATCTCATGCTGGAGTTCTTCGCC
CACCCCAACTTGTTTATTGCAGCTTATAATGGTTACAAATAAAGCAATAGCATCACAAATTTCACAAATA
AAGCATTTTTTTCACTGCATTCTAGTTGTGGTTTGTCCAAACTCATCAATGTATCTTATCATGTCTGTAT
ACCGTCGACCTCTAGCTAGAGCTTGGCGTAATCATGGTCATAGCTGTTTCCTGTGTGAAATTGTTATCCG
CTCACAATTCCACACAACATACGAGCCGGAAGCATAAAGTGTAAAGCCTGGGGTGCCTAATGAGTGAGCT
AACTCACATTAATTGCGTTGCGCTCACTGCCCGCTTTCCAGTCGGGAAACCTGTCGTGCCAGCTGCATTA
ATGAATCGGCCAACGCGCGGGGAGAGGCGGTTTGCGTATTGGGCGCTCTTCCGCTTCCTCGCTCACTGAC
TCGCTGCGCTCGGTCGTTCGGCTGCGGCGAGCGGTATCAGCTCACTCAAAGGCGGTAATACGGTTATCCA
CAGAATCAGGGGATAACGCAGGAAAGAACATGTGAGCAAAAGGCCAGCAAAAGGCCAGGA
