>Addgene plasmid #31612 | pcDNA3-ATR Kinase dead | addgene partial sequence | sequence record 36453 | CMV-F 5'-CGCAAATGGGCGGTAGGCGTG-3'
CNNGGCTTTAGCGACTCTCTGGCTACTGAGACCCACTGCTTACTGGCTTATCGAAATTAATACGACTCAC
TATAGGGAGACCCAAGCTGGCTAGCGTTTAAACTTAAGCTTGGTACCGAGCTCGGATCCAGGATGGACTA
CAAGGACGACGATGACAAGGGGGAACATGGCCTGGAGCTGGCTTCCATGATCCCCGCCCTGCGGGAGCTG
GGCAGTGCCACACCAGAGGAATATAATACAGTTGTACAGAAGCCAAGACAAATTCTGTGTCAATTCATTG
ACCGGATACTTACAGATGTAAATGTTGTTGCTGTAGAACTTGTAAAGAAAACTGACTCTCAGCCAACCTC
CGTGATGTTGCTTGATTTCATCCAGCATATCATGAAATCCTCCCCACTTATGTTTGTAAATGTGAGTGGA
AGCCATGAGGCCAAAGGCAGTTGTATTGAATTCAGTAATTGGATCATAACGAGACTTCTGCGGATTGCAG
CAACTCCCTCCTGTCATTTGTTACACAAGAAAATCTGTGAAGTCATCTGTTCATTATTATTTCTTTTTAA
AAGCAAGAGTCCTGCTATTTTTGGGGTCCTCACAAAAGAATTATTACAACTTTTTGAAGACTTGGTTTAC
CTCCATAGAAGAAATGTGATGGGTCATGCTGTGGAATGGCCAGTGGTCATGAGCCGATTTTTAAGTCAAT
TAGATGAACACATGGGATATTTACAATCAGCTCCTTTGCAGTTGATGAGTATGCAAAATTTAGAATTTAT
TGAAGTCACTTTATTAATGGTTCTTACTCGTATTATTGCAATTGTGTTTTTTAGAAGGCAAGAACTCTTA
CTTTGGCAGATAGGTTGTGTTCTGCTAGAG
