>Addgene plasmid #31612 | pcDNA3-ATR Kinase dead | addgene partial sequence | sequence record 39031 | BGH-rev 5'-TAGAAGGCACAGTCGAGG-3'
CTAGCTAGACTCGAGTCACATATATGGAGTCCAACCAAGATACATCTGGCATAGTAAGTTTTCATCAGTA
GCTTCCTGTATAAGGTAATGCACATGTCCTTCAATAGATAACGGCAGTCCTGTCACTCTATTTCGAGTCT
TGATTACACCTTGTAGTCGCTGCTCAATGTCAAGAACATGGGTCTTGGCCTTTTCATTGACAACTTCTCC
AGTTTCATTCAGTGGCGCTTTGGAATGCCCTTTCACTGGTTTACTCCATTCCACAAGAGGATCATGTAGA
AAAGTCTTTAAGACACTCATTAAAGGCTCTCGCTGATCACGCATCAGCCTCATTGTAACTTCACATGCTC
TTCGAAAAAGACCCTCTGTTCCCATAGGACCCATTCCATTAACCATATTATGAGTCAGGCGAAATGGCAC
AATTTCTGGAACTTCAAAGGTTTCTCCCTTATTGAAAAGACAATTGAAATCTACATGTACGCATTCACCA
GTCAAAGAATCAAAGAGAATATTTTCACCATGACGGTCTCCAAGCCCCAGAATATAACCAACCATTGACA
TTACTGCAGTGGAACGGCAGTAAGCTGATCTACTACTGTACCATGATGTAGGATCAGGGAATGTTCTCAG
AAACCACTCATGAAAAATAGGAGGATGCCTGGGCAGGAGAAATTCTCGGAATACTTTGAGTTTTTCAGAT
AAAGCTGCTGACTTTGGTAGCATACACTGGCGAAGTTCTTTTCCTGTCATATACACTCCCTTTTCTTTAT
ATAGTTTGGTCAGAATAGGTCTCAAACCAGCAGTGT
