>Addgene plasmid #31612 | pcDNA3-ATR Kinase dead | addgene partial sequence | sequence record 39661 | hATR-F 5'-AACCATGCTAGCCATGAACC-3'
TTGCGGGTTTGATGATATGGTGGAAATTCTTGCTTCTCTTCAGAAACCAAAGAAGATTTCTTTAAAAGGC
TCAGATGGAAAGTTCTACATCATGATGTGTAGGCCAAAAGATGACCTGAGAAAGGATTGTAGACTAATGG
AATTCAATTCCTTGATTAATAAGTGCTTAAGAAAAGATGCAGAGTCTCGTAGAAGAGAACTTCATATTCG
AACATATGCAGTTATTCCACTAAATGATGAATGTGGGATTATTGAATGGGTGAACAACACTGCTGGTTTG
AGACCTATTCTGACCAAACTATATAAAGAAAAGGGAGTGTATATGACAGGAAAAGAACTTCGCCAGTGTA
TGCTACCAAAGTCAGCAGCTTTATCTGAAAAACTCAAAGTATTCCGAGAATTTCTCCTGCCCAGGCATCC
TCCTATTTTTCATGAGTGGTTTCTGAGAACATTCCCTGATCCTACATCATGGTACAGTAGTAGATCAGCT
TACTGCCGTTCCACTGCAGTAATGTCAATGGTTGGTTATATTCTGGGGCTTGGAGACCGTCATGGTGAAA
ATATTCTCTTTGATTCTTTGACTGGTGAATGCGTACATGTAGATTTCAATTGTCTTTTCAATAAGGGAGA
AACCTTTGAAGTTCCAGAAATTGTGCCATTTCGCCTGACTCATAATATGGTTAATGGAATGGGTCCTATG
GGAACAGAGGGTCTTTTTCGAAGAGCATGTGAAGTTACNATGAGGCTGATGCGTGATCAGCGAGAGCCCT
TTAATGAGTGTCTTAAAGACTTTTCTACATGATCCTCTTGTGGAATGGAGTAAACCAGTGAAAGGGCATT
CCAAAGCGCCACTGAATGAAACTGGAGAAGTTGTCAATGAAAGGCCAAGACCCCTGGTTCTTGACATTGA
GCAGCGACTACAAGGTGTAATCAAGACTCGAAATAGAGTGACAGGACTGCCG
